Addgene plasmid #71283: pME-2PH-PLCd
Purpose: Multisite gateway entry clone for adding C-terminal fusions of human 2PH-PLC-delta
Depositing lab: Rob Parton. Depositing organization: University of Queensland, Institute for Molecular Bioscience. Publication: Modular Detection of GFP-Labeled Proteins for Rapid Screening by Electron Microscopy in Cells and Organisms. Ariotti N, Hall TE, Rae J, Ferguson C, McMahon KA, Martel N, Webb RE, Webb RI, Teasdale RD, Parton RG. Dev Cell. 2015 Nov 23;35(4):513-25. doi: 10.1016/j.devcel.2015.10.016. Epub 2015 Nov 12. PubMed 26585296.
Backbone
  Vector backbone: pDONR 221
  Backbone manufacturer: Invitrogen
  Vector type: Gateway multisite middle entry clone
Growth in bacteria
  Bacterial resistance: Kanamycin, 50 μg/mL
  Growth temperature: 37°C
  Growth strain: DH5alpha
  Copy number: High Copy
Gene/Insert
  Gene/Insert name: 2PH-PLC delta (Human)
  Species: Synthetic
  Cloning method: Gateway Cloning
  Sequencing primers: 5′ M13F; 3′ M13R
Terms and licenses: Academic/Nonprofit Terms; Industry Terms: Not Available to Industry
How to cite: pME-2PH-PLCd was a gift from Rob Parton (Addgene plasmid # 71283 ; http://n2t.net/addgene:71283 ; RRID:Addgene_71283)
