[The description below was written by a language model from this plasmid's Addgene catalogue record and pLannotate feature annotations shown in this document.]
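Description:
pME-2PH-PLCd is a multisite Gateway middle entry clone built in the pDONR 221 backbone, a small (about 3.5 kb) bacterial plasmid intended for cloning rather than direct expression. It is maintained in E. coli through a high-copy ColE1/pUC-type origin of replication and selected with kanamycin via the aminoglycoside phosphotransferase (KanR) gene. Upstream of the cloning region sit the rrnB T1 and T2 transcription terminators typical of pDONR vectors, which insulate the insert from read-through transcription. Short lacI and lacZα fragments are annotated as backbone remnants. A T7 promoter lies just outside attL2, oriented back toward the insert, and M13 forward and reverse primer sites are used for sequencing.

The payload lies between attL1 and attL2, the sites recombined by LR Clonase with a matching destination vector and the flanking 5′ and 3′ entry clones. The insert is listed as synthetic and consists of two consecutive fragments of human PLCD1 (phospholipase C delta 1) in the same orientation, separated by a short spacer. This matches the "2PH" name, indicating a tandem repeat of the pleckstrin homology domain. PLCD1 binds phosphatidylinositol 4,5-bisphosphate, so a tandem PH module of this kind is generally used as a lipid-binding probe or a membrane-targeting unit. The entry clone carries no eukaryotic promoter; the promoter comes from the 5′ entry clone during assembly. According to the record, the clone is designed to receive C-terminal fusions, with the tag or reporter contributed by a 3′ entry element. The associated work concerns modular detection of GFP-labelled proteins for electron microscopy screening in cells and organisms.
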