Features (pLannotate 1.2.2; 11 found; start..end, strand, type, name):
    121..213     +  CDS            lacI (fragment): lac repressor; lacI; The lac repressor binds to the lac operator to inhibit transcription in E. coli. This inhibition can be relieved by adding lactose or isopropyl-β-D-thiogalactopyranoside (IPTG).
    268..295     -  terminator     rrnB T2 terminator: transcription terminator T2 from the E. coli rrnB gene
    427..470     +  terminator     rrnB T1 terminator: Escherichia coli rrnB; transcription terminator T1 from the E. coli rrnB gene
    517..553     -  CDS            lacZα (fragment): LacZα fragment of β-galactosidase; lacZ fragment
    569..668     +  protein_bind   attL1: mutant version of attL; recombination site for the Gateway® LR reaction LR Clonase™
    678..1157    +  CDS            PLCD1 (fragment): PLCD1_HUMAN - Experimental evidence at protein level: Swiss-Prot protein existence level 1. The production of the second messenger molecules diacylglycerol (DAG) and inositol 1,4,5-trisphosphate (IP3) is mediated by activated phosphatidylinositol-specific phospholipase C enzymes (PubMed:9188725). Essential for trophoblast and placental development (By similarity). Binds phosphatidylinositol 4,5-bisphosphate (PubMed:7890667, PubMed:9188725). From Homo sapiens (Human).
   1182..1586    +  CDS            PLCD1 (fragment): PLCD1_HUMAN - Experimental evidence at protein level: Swiss-Prot protein existence level 1. The production of the second messenger molecules diacylglycerol (DAG) and inositol 1,4,5-trisphosphate (IP3) is mediated by activated phosphatidylinositol-specific phospholipase C enzymes (PubMed:9188725). Essential for trophoblast and placental development (By similarity). Binds phosphatidylinositol 4,5-bisphosphate (PubMed:7890667, PubMed:9188725). From Homo sapiens (Human).
   1591..1690    -  protein_bind   attL2: mutant version of attL; recombination site for the Gateway® LR reaction LR Clonase™
   1708..1726    -  promoter       T7 promoter: promoter for bacteriophage T7 RNA polymerase
   1860..2669    +  CDS            KanR: aminoglycoside phosphotransferase; aph(3')-Ia; confers resistance to kanamycin in bacteria or G418 (Geneticin®) in eukaryotes
   2816..3404    +  rep_origin     ori: high-copy-number ColE1/pMB1/pBR322/pUC origin of replication
>Addgene plasmid #71283 | pME-2PH-PLCd | depositor full sequence | sequence record 127759 | pME-2PH-PLCd sequence 3466 bps
CTTTCCTGCGTTATCCCCTGATTCTGTGGATAACCGTATTACCGCCTTTGAGTGAGCTGATACCGCTCGC
CGCAGCCGAACGACCGAGCGCAGCGAGTCAGTGAGCGAGGAAGCGGAAGAGCGCCCAATACGCAAACCGC
CTCTCCCCGCGCGTTGGCCGATTCATTAATGCAGCTGGCACGACAGGTTTCCCGACTGGAAAGCGGGCAG
TGAGCGCAACGCAATTAATACGCGTACCGCTAGCCAGGAAGAGTTTGTAGAAACGCAAAAAGGCCATCCG
TCAGGATGGCCTTCTGCTTAGTTTGATGCCTGGCAGTTTATGGCGGGCGTCCTGCCCGCCACCCTCCGGG
CCGTTGCTTCACAACGTTCAAATCCGCTCCCGGCGGATTTGTCCTACTCAGGAGAGCGTTCACCGACAAA
CAACAGATAAAACGAAAGGCCCAGTCTTCCGACTGAGCCTTTCGTTTTATTTGATGCCTGGCAGTTCCCT
ACTCTCGCGTTAACGCTAGCATGGATGTTTTCCCAGTCACGACGTTGTAAAACGACGGCCAGTCTTAAGC
TCGGGCCCCAAATAATGATTTTATTTTGACTGATAGTGACCTGTTCGTTGCAACACATTGATGAGCAATG
CTTTTTTATAATGCCAACTTTGTACAAAAAAGCAGGCTGCCGCCACCATGGACTCGGGCCGGGACTTCCT
GACCCTGCACGGCCTACAGGATGATGAGGATCTACAGGCGCTGCTGAAGGGCAGCCAGCTCCTGAAGGTG
AAGTCCAGCTCATGGAGGAGAGAGCGCTTCTACAAGTTGCAGGAGGACTGCAAGACCATCTGGCAGGAGT
CCCGCAAGGTCATGCGGACCCCGGAGTCCCAGCTGTTCTCCATCGAGGACATTCAGGAGGTGCGAATGGG
GCACCGCACGGAGGGTCTGGAGAAGTTCGCCCGTGATGTGCCCGAGGACCGCTGCTTCTCCATTGTCTTC
AAGGACCAGCGCAATACACTAGACCTCATCGCCCCATCGCCAGCTGATGCCCAGCACTGGGTGCTGGGGC
TGCACAAAATTATCCATCACAGCGGATCTATGGACCAGCGTCAGAAGCTACAGCACTGGATTCACTCCTG
CTTGCGAAAAGCTGACAAAAACAAGGACAACAAGATAGGCGGCAGCGGCGGCAGCGGCGGCGATAGCGGT
AGAGATTTTCTGACTCTGCATGGACTGCAGGACGACGAGGACCTGCAGGCCCTGCTGAAGGGCAGCCAGC
TGCTGAAGGTGAAGAGCAGCAGCTGGCGCCGCGAGCGCTTCTACAAGCTGCAGGAGGACTGCAAGACCAT
CTGGCAGGAGAGCCGCAAGGTGATGCGCACCCCCGAGAGCCAGCTGTTCAGCATCGAGGACATCCAGGAG
GTGCGCATGGGCCACCGCACCGAGGGCCTGGAGAAGTTCGCCCGCGACGTGCCCGAGGACCGCTGCTTCA
GCATCGTGTTCAAGGACCAGCGCAACACCCTGGACCTGATCGCCCCCAGCCCCGCCGACGCCCAGCACTG
GGTGCTGGGCCTGCACAAGATCATTCACCATTCTGGCAGCATGGATGGGTACCCAGCTTTCTTGTACAAA
GTTGGCATTATAAGAAAGCATTGCTTATCAATTTGTTGCAACGAACAGGTCACTATCAGTCAAAATAAAA
TCATTATTTGCCATCCAGCTGATATCCCCTATAGTGAGTCGTATTACATGGTCATAGCTGTTTCCTGGCA
GCTCTGGCCCGTGTCTCAAAATCTCTGATGTTACATTGCACAAGATAAAATAATATCATCATGAACAATA
AAACTGTCTGCTTACATAAACAGTAATACAAGGGGTGTTATGAGCCATATTCAACGGGAAACGTCGAGGC
CGCGATTAAATTCCAACATGGATGCTGATTTATATGGGTATAAATGGGCTCGCGATAATGTCGGGCAATC
AGGTGCGACAATCTATCGCTTGTATGGGAAGCCCGATGCGCCAGAGTTGTTTCTGAAACATGGCAAAGGT
AGCGTTGCCAATGATGTTACAGATGAGATGGTCAGACTAAACTGGCTGACGGAATTTATGCCTCTTCCGA
CCATCAAGCATTTTATCCGTACTCCTGATGATGCATGGTTACTCACCACTGCGATCCCCGGAAAAACAGC
ATTCCAGGTATTAGAAGAATATCCTGATTCAGGTGAAAATATTGTTGATGCGCTGGCAGTGTTCCTGCGC
CGGTTGCATTCGATTCCTGTTTGTAATTGTCCTTTTAACAGCGATCGCGTATTTCGTCTCGCTCAGGCGC
AATCACGAATGAATAACGGTTTGGTTGATGCGAGTGATTTTGATGACGAGCGTAATGGCTGGCCTGTTGA
ACAAGTCTGGAAAGAAATGCATAAACTTTTGCCATTCTCACCGGATTCAGTCGTCACTCATGGTGATTTC
TCACTTGATAACCTTATTTTTGACGAGGGGAAATTAATAGGTTGTATTGATGTTGGACGAGTCGGAATCG
CAGACCGATACCAGGATCTTGCCATCCTATGGAACTGCCTCGGTGAGTTTTCTCCTTCATTACAGAAACG
GCTTTTTCAAAAATATGGTATTGATAATCCTGATATGAATAAATTGCAGTTTCATTTGATGCTCGATGAG
TTTTTCTAATCAGAATTGGTTAATTGGTTGTAACACTGGCAGAGCATTACGCTGACTTGACGGGACGGCG
CAAGCTCATGACCAAAATCCCTTAACGTGAGTTACGCGTCGTTCCACTGAGCGTCAGACCCCGTAGAAAA
GATCAAAGGATCTTCTTGAGATCCTTTTTTTCTGCGCGTAATCTGCTGCTTGCAAACAAAAAAACCACCG
CTACCAGCGGTGGTTTGTTTGCCGGATCAAGAGCTACCAACTCTTTTTCCGAAGGTAACTGGCTTCAGCA
GAGCGCAGATACCAAATACTGTTCTTCTAGTGTAGCCGTAGTTAGGCCACCACTTCAAGAACTCTGTAGC
ACCGCCTACATACCTCGCTCTGCTAATCCTGTTACCAGTGGCTGCTGCCAGTGGCGATAAGTCGTGTCTT
ACCGGGTTGGACTCAAGACGATAGTTACCGGATAAGGCGCAGCGGTCGGGCTGAACGGGGGGTTCGTGCA
CACAGCCCAGCTTGGAGCGAACGACCTACACCGAACTGAGATACCTACAGCGTGAGCTATGAGAAAGCGC
CACGCTTCCCGAAGGGAGAAAGGCGGACAGGTATCCGGTAAGCGGCAGGGTCGGAACAGGAGAGCGCACG
AGGGAGCTTCCAGGGGGAAACGCCTGGTATCTTTATAGTCCTGTCGGGTTTCGCCACCTCTGACTTGAGC
GTCGATTTTTGTGATGCTCGTCAGGGGGGCGGAGCCTATGGAAAAACGCCAGCAACGCGGCCTTTTTACG
GTTCCTGGCCTTTTGCTGGCCTTTTGCTCACATGTT
