>Addgene plasmid #71283 | pME-2PH-PLCd | addgene partial sequence | sequence record 133069 | M13-F20 5'-TGTAAAACGACGGCCAGT-3'
TTGACTGATAGTGACCTGTTCGTTGCAACAAATTGATGAGCAATGCTTTTTTATAATGCCAACTTTGTAC
AAAAAAGCAGGCTGCCGCCACCATGGACTCGGGCCGGGACTTCCTGACCCTGCACGGCCTACAGGATGAT
GAGGATCTACAGGCGCTGCTGAAGGGCAGCCAGCTCCTGAAGGTGAAGTCCAGCTCATGGAGGAGAGAGC
GCTTCTACAAGTTGCAGGAGGACTGCAAGACCATCTGGCAGGAGTCCCGCAAGGTCATGCGGACCCCGGA
GTCCCAGCTGTTCTCCATCGAGGACATTCAGGAGGTGCGAATGGGGCACCGCACGGAGGGTCTGGAGAAG
TTCGCCCGTGATGTGCCCGAGGACCGCTGCTTCTCCATTGTCTTCAAGGACCAGCGCAATACACTAGACC
TCATCGCCCCATCGCCAGCTGATGCCCAGCACTGGGTGCTGGGGCTGCACAAAATTATCCATCACAGCGG
ATCTATGGACCAGCGTCAGAAGCTACAGCACTGGATTCACTCCTGCTTGCGAAAAGCTGACAAAAACAAG
GACAACAAGATAGGCGGCAGCGGCGGCAGCGGCGGCGATAGCGGTAGAGATTTTCTGACTCTGCATGGAC
TGCAGGACGACGAGGACCTGCAGGCCCTGCTGAAGGGCAGCCAGCTGCTGAAGGTGAAGAGCAGCAGCTG
GCGCCGCGAGCGCTTCTACAAGCTGCAGGAGGACTGCAAGACCATCTGGCAGGAGAGCCGCAAGGTGATG
CGCACCCCCGAGAGCCAGCTGTTCAGCATCGAGGACATCCAGGA
