>Addgene plasmid #71283 | pME-2PH-PLCd | addgene partial sequence | sequence record 133072 | M13-Rev 5'-CAGGAAACAGCTATGACC-3'
AATAATGATTTTATTTTGACTGATAGTGACCTGTTCGTTGCAACAAATTGATAAGCAATGCTTTCTTATA
ATGCCAACTTTGTACAAGAAAGCTGGGTACCCATCCATGCTGCCAGAATGGTGAATGATCTTGTGCAGGC
CCAGCACCCAGTGCTGGGCGTCGGCGGGGCTGGGGGCGATCAGGTCCAGGGTGTTGCGCTGGTCCTTGAA
CACGATGCTGAAGCAGCGGTCCTCGGGCACGTCGCGGGCGAACTTCTCCAGGCCCTCGGTGCGGTGGCCC
ATGCGCACCTCCTGGATGTCCTCGATGCTGAACAGCTGGCTCTCGGGGGTGCGCATCACCTTGCGGCTCT
CCTGCCAGATGGTCTTGCAGTCCTCCTGCAGCTTGTAGAAGCGCTCGCGGCGCCAGCTGCTGCTCTTCAC
CTTCAGCAGCTGGCTGCCCTTCAGCAGGGCCTGCAGGTCCTCGTCGTCCTGCAGTCCATGCAGAGTCAGA
AAATCTCTACCGCTATCGCCGCCGCTGCCGCCGCTGCCGCCTATCTTGTTGTCCTTGTTTTTGTCAGCTT
TTCGCAAGCAGGAGTGAATCCAGTGCTGTAGCTTCTGACGCTGGTCCATAGATCCGCTGTGATGGATAAT
TTTGTGCAGCCCCAGCACCCAGTGCTGGGCATCAGCTGGCGATGGGGCGATGAGGTCTAGTGTATTGCGC
TGGTCCTTGAAGACAATGGAGAAGCAGCGGTCCTCGGGCACATCACGGGCGAACTTCTCCAGACCCTCCG
TGCGGTGCC
